Addgene plasmid #244728: CL20_mEGFP_FOidr_176
Purpose: Express mEGFP-tagged intrinsically disordered protein (IDR), FOidr_176, derived from human fusion protein SEMA6C_DLG2
Depositing lab: Richard Kriwacki. Depositing organization: St. Jude Children's Research Hospital. Publication: Proteome-wide computational analyses reveal links between protein condensate formation and RNA biology. Maiti S, Tripathi S, Baggett DW, Phillips AH, Park CG, Wang J, Wahiduzzaman, Freyaldenhoven WT, Kinger S, Pioso BJ, Bollinger JC, Somjee R, Lang B, Babu MM, Kriwacki RW. Sci Adv. 2025 Dec 5;11(49):eady1420. doi: 10.1126/sciadv.ady1420. Epub 2025 Dec 3. PubMed 41337585.
Backbone
  Vector backbone: CL20
  Vector type: Mammalian Expression
Growth in bacteria
  Bacterial resistance: Ampicillin, 100 μg/mL
  Growth temperature: 37°C
  Growth strain: NEB Stable
  Copy number: High Copy
Gene/Insert
  Gene/Insert name: FOidr_176
  Species: H. sapiens (human)
  Mutation: Unmutated
  Tag / fusion protein: monomeric EGFP (N terminal on insert)
  Cloning method: Restriction Enzyme; 5′ cloning site Unknown (unknown if destroyed)
Terms and licenses: Academic/Nonprofit Terms; Industry Terms: Not Available to Industry
Depositor comments: SEMA6C_DLG2_300_372
How to cite: CL20_mEGFP_FOidr_176 was a gift from Richard Kriwacki (Addgene plasmid # 244728 ; http://n2t.net/addgene:244728 ; RRID:Addgene_244728)
