[The description below was written by a language model from this plasmid's Addgene catalogue record and pLannotate feature annotations shown in this document.]
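Description:
CL20_mEGFP_FOidr_176 is a mammalian expression plasmid built on the CL20 backbone. The catalogue lists it simply as a mammalian expression vector, but the feature table shows it to be an HIV-1-derived, self-inactivating lentiviral transfer vector. It is maintained in E. coli through a high-copy ColE1/pUC-type origin and selected with ampicillin via the β-lactamase gene. The recorded growth strain is a recombination-deficient host of the kind commonly used to keep repeated LTR sequences stable. The lentiviral framework consists of a CMV enhancer fused to a truncated 5' LTR, which drives Tat-independent production of the genomic RNA, followed by the Ψ packaging signal with a gag fragment, the cPPT/CTS, and the Rev response element. A U3-deleted 3' LTR backed by a rabbit β-globin polyadenylation signal closes the cassette. An SV40 origin and poly(A) signal, along with lac promoter/operator remnants, lie in the plasmid backbone.

The payload is an internal CMV enhancer/promoter driving monomeric EGFP fused to the N terminus of FOidr_176, an unmutated intrinsically disordered region taken from the human fusion protein SEMA6C_DLG2. The depositor comment suggests that it spans residues 300 to 372 of that fusion. The annotation software matches this short coding segment to rat Dlg2, which reflects sequence homology to the DLG2-derived part of the fusion rather than a rat origin, since the record gives the species as human. No mammalian selection marker is annotated, so expressing cells would be identified by green fluorescence. The construct serves to express the fluorescently tagged IDR in mammalian cells, by transfection or potentially lentiviral transduction. The associated publication concerns links between protein condensate formation and RNA biology.
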