Features (pLannotate 1.2.2; 29 found; start..end, strand, type, name):
    199..254     -  polyA_signal   β-globin poly(A) signal: rabbit β-globin polyadenylation signal (Gil and Proudfoot, 1987)
    340..475     -  LTR            3' LTR (ΔU3) (fragment): self-inactivating 3' long terminal repeat (LTR) from HIV-1
    477..545     -  CDS            nef (fragment): NEF_HV1Z2 - Experimental evidence at protein level: Swiss-Prot protein existence level 1. Extracellular Nef protein targets CD4(+) T-lymphocytes for apoptosis by interacting with CXCR4 surface receptors. From Human immunodeficiency virus type 1 group M subtype D (isolate Z2/CDC-Z34) (HIV-1).
    571..789     -  CDS            Dlg2 (fragment): DLG2_RAT - Also known as Dlgh2. Experimental evidence at protein level: Swiss-Prot protein existence level 1. Required for perception of chronic pain through NMDA receptor signaling. Regulates surface expression of NMDA receptors in dorsal horn neurons of the spinal cord. Interacts with the cytoplasmic tail of NMDA receptor subunits as well as inward rectifying potassium channels. Involved in regulation of synaptic stability at cholinergic synapses. Part of the postsynaptic protein scaffold of excitatory synapses (By similarity). From Rattus norvegicus (Rat).
    832..1548    -  CDS            mEGFP: mEGFP is a basic (constitutively fluorescent) green fluorescent protein published in 2002, derived from Aequorea victoria. It has moderate acid sensitivity.
   1562..1599    -  misc_feature   MCS (fragment): multiple cloning site
   1598..1614    -  promoter       tight TRE promoter (fragment): Tet-responsive promoter PTight, consisting of seven tet operator sequences followed by the minimal CMV promoter
   1630..1833    -  promoter       CMV promoter: human cytomegalovirus (CMV) immediate early promoter
   1834..2137    -  enhancer       CMV enhancer: human cytomegalovirus immediate early enhancer
   2205..2221    -  misc_feature   MCS (fragment): multiple cloning site
   2221..2246    -  CDS            Rev (fragment): human immunodeficiency virus 1 (HIV-1) Rev protein; rev; enhances nuclear export of unspliced and incompletely spliced viral mRNAs
   2623..2856    -  misc_feature   RRE: The Rev response element (RRE) of HIV-1 allows for Rev-dependent mRNA export from the nucleus to the cytoplasm.
   2990..3073    -  CDS            vif (fragment): VIF_HV1BR - Experimental evidence at protein level: Swiss-Prot protein existence level 1. Counteracts the innate antiviral activity of host APOBEC3F and APOBEC3G. Forms a complex with host APOBEC3F and APOBEC3G thus preventing the entry of these lethally hypermutating enzymes into progeny virions. Recruits an active E3 ubiquitin ligase complex composed of elongin BC, CUL5, and RBX2 to induce polyubiquitination of APOBEC3G and APOBEC3F. In turn, they are directed to the 26S proteasome for degradation. Vif interaction with APOBEC3G also blocks its cytidine deaminase activity in a proteasome-inde
   3216..3333    -  misc_feature   cPPT/CTS: central polypurine tract and central termination sequence of HIV-1
   3482..3841    -  CDS            HIV-1 gag (fragment): gag protein from human immunodeficiency virus 1; gag
   3825..3950    -  misc_feature   HIV-1 Ψ: packaging signal of human immunodeficiency virus type 1
   3997..4254    -  LTR            5' LTR (truncated): truncated 5' long terminal repeat (LTR) from HIV-1
   4256..4635    -  enhancer       CMV enhancer: human cytomegalovirus immediate early enhancer
   4666..4770    +  promoter       AmpR promoter: bla
   4771..5631    +  CDS            AmpR: β-lactamase; bla; confers resistance to ampicillin, carbenicillin, and related antibiotics
   5802..6390    +  rep_origin     ori: high-copy-number ColE1/pMB1/pBR322/pUC origin of replication
   6573..6627    +  CDS            lacI (fragment): lac repressor; lacI; The lac repressor binds to the lac operator to inhibit transcription in E. coli. This inhibition can be relieved by adding lactose or isopropyl-β-D-thiogalactopyranoside (IPTG).
   6629..6763    -  polyA_signal   SV40 poly(A) signal: SV40 polyadenylation signal
   6783..6918    -  rep_origin     SV40 ori: SV40 origin of replication
   6942..6964    -  promoter       SV40 promoter (fragment): SV40 enhancer and early promoter
   6971..7010    +  CDS            lacI (fragment): lac repressor; lacI; The lac repressor binds to the lac operator to inhibit transcription in E. coli. This inhibition can be relieved by adding lactose or isopropyl-β-D-thiogalactopyranoside (IPTG).
   7023..7044    +  protein_bind   CAP binding site: CAP binding activates transcription in the presence of cAMP. E. coli catabolite activator protein
   7059..7089    +  promoter       lac promoter: promoter for the E. coli lac operon
   7097..7113    +  protein_bind   lac operator: The lac repressor binds to the lac operator to inhibit transcription in E. coli. This inhibition can be relieved by adding lactose or isopropyl-β-D-thiogalactopyranoside (IPTG). lac repressor encoded by lacI
>Addgene plasmid #244728 | CL20_mEGFP_FOidr_176 | addgene full sequence | sequence record 488196 | Addgene NGS Result
AAAAAAAATCTAACCTCAAGTCAAGGCTTTTCTATGGAATAAGGAATGGACAGCAGGGGGCTGTTTCATA
TACTGATGACCTCTTTATAGCCAACCTTTGTTCATGGCAGCCAGCATATGGGCATATGTTGCCAAACTCT
AAACCAAATACTCATTCTGATGTTTTAAATGATTTGCCCTCCCATATGTCCTTCCGAGTGAGAGACACAA
AAAATTCCAACACACTATTGCAATGAAAATAAATTTCCTTTATTAGCCAGAAGTCAGATGCTCAAGGGGC
TTCATGATGTCCCCATAATTTTTGGCAGAGGGAAAAAGATCTGCTAGCTCGAGCAGCTGAAGCTTTATTG
AGGCTTAAGCAGTGGGTTCCCTAGTTAGCCAGAGAGCTCCCAGGCTCAGATCTGGTCTAACCAGAGAGAC
CCAGTACAGGCAAAAAGCAGATCTTGTCTTCTTTGGGAGTGAATTAGCCCTTCCAGTCCCCCCTTTTCTT
TTAAAAAGTGGCTAAGATCTACAGCTGCCTTGTAAGTCATTGGTCTTAAAGGTACCGTAATCTTATCTAG
AACCGGTTCACGCTGGCTTATCGCAAAGTTTATTTACAGTCGAATAGACTGGTTCTGGTGGGCGGGTATA
GTCGTCGTCAACCAGCATGTGTTTAGGAATTGGGCTATAACGCCCCGGAGAAATAGGGGGCAACGAAGTC
TTGTACTCAAGCGTTCCGTTGTTACCACTAAGCAGGTGATTCTCCATGGGTGGAGAATATGAATGGGTAA
TGTCGGGTGGCCCGTAGGGCCGGGAAGCGGCCGCACTTCCCCCGGAGCCTCCGCTTCCGCCCTTGTACAG
CTCGTCCATGCCGAGAGTGATCCCGGCGGCGGTCACGAACTCCAGCAGGACCATGTGATCGCGCTTCTCG
TTGGGGTCTTTGCTCAGCTTGGACTGGGTGCTCAGGTAGTGGTTGTCGGGCAGCAGCACGGGGCCGTCGC
CGATGGGGGTGTTCTGCTGGTAGTGGTCGGCGAGCTGCACGCTGCCGTCCTCGATGTTGTGGCGGATCTT
GAAGTTCACCTTGATGCCGTTCTTCTGCTTGTCGGCCATGATATAGACGTTGTGGCTGTTGTAGTTGTAC
TCCAGCTTGTGCCCCAGGATGTTGCCGTCCTCCTTGAAGTCGATGCCCTTCAGCTCGATGCGGTTCACCA
GGGTGTCGCCCTCGAACTTCACCTCGGCGCGGGTCTTGTAGTTGCCGTCGTCCTTGAAGAAGATGGTGCG
CTCCTGGACGTAGCCTTCGGGCATGGCGGACTTGAAGAAGTCGTGCTGCTTCATGTGGTCGGGGTAGCGG
CTGAAGCACTGCACGCCGTAGGTCAGGGTGGTCACGAGGGTGGGCCAGGGCACGGGCAGCTTGCCGGTGG
TGCAGATGAACTTCAGGGTCAGCTTGCCGTAGGTGGCATCGCCCTCGCCCTCGCCGGACACGCTGAACTT
GTGGCCGTTTACGTCGCCGTCCAGCTCGACCAGGATGGGCACCACCCCGGTGAACAGCTCCTCGCCCTTG
CTCACCATGGTGGCGACCGGTGGATCCCGGGCCCGCGGTACCGTCGACTGCAGAATTCGGTTCACTAAAC
GAGCCCGGTTCACTAAACGAGCTCTGCTTATATAGACCTCCCACCGTACACGCCTACCGCCCATTTGCGT
CAATGGGGCGGAGTTGTTACGACATTTTGGAAAGTCCCGTTGATTTTGGTGCCAAAACAAACTCCCATTG
ACGTCAATGGGGTGGAGACTTGGAAATCCCCGTGAGTCAAACCGCTATCCACGCCCATTGATGTACTGCC
AAAACCGCATCACCATGGTAATAGCGATGACTAATACGTAGATGTACTGCCAAGTAGGAAAGTCCCATAA
GGTCATGTACTGGGCATAATGCCAGGCGGGCCATTTACCGTCATTGACGTCAATAGGGGGCGTACTTGGC
ATATGATACACTTGATGTACTGCCAAGTGGGCAGTTTACCGTAAATACTCCACCCATTGACGTCAATGGA
AAGTCCCTATTGGCGTTACTATGGGAACATACGTCATTATTGACGTCAATGGGCGGGGGTCGTTGGGCGG
TCAGCCAGGCGGGCCATTTACCGTAAGTTATGTAACGCGGAACTCCATATATGGGCTATGAACTAATGAC
CCCGTAATTGATTACTATTAATAACTAGCACGCGTTCGAAGCTTGAGCTCGGTCCCCTCGGGGTTGGGAG
GTGGGTCTGAAACGATAATGGTGAATATCCCTGCCTAACTCTATTCACTATAGAAAGTACAGCAAAAACT
ATTCTTAAACCTACCAAGCCTCCTACTATCATTATGAATAATTTTATATACCACAGCCAATTTGTTATGT
TAAACCAATTCCACAAACTTGCCCATTTATCTAATTCCAATAATTCTTGTTCATTCTTTTCTTGCTGGTT
TTGCGATTCTTCAATTAAGGAGTGTATTAAGCTTGTGTAATTGTTAATTTCTCTGTCCCACTCCATCCAG
GTCGTGTGATTCCAAATCTGTTCCAGAGATTTATTACTCCAACTAGCATTCCAAGGCACAGCAGTGGTGC
AAATGAGTTTTCCAGAGCAACCCCAAATCCCCAGGAGCTGTTGATCCTTTAGGTATCTTTCCACAGCCAG
GATTCTTGCCTGGAGCTGCTTGATGCCCCAGACTGTGAGTTGCAACAGATGCTGTTGCGCCTCAATAGCC
CTCAGCAAATTGTTCTGCTGCTGCACTATACCAGACAATAATTGTCTGGCCTGTACCGTCAGCGTCATTG
ACGCTGCGCCCATAGTGCTTCCTGCTGCTCCCAAGAACCCAAGGAACAAAGCTCCTATTCCCACTGCTCT
TTTTTCTCTCTGCACCACTCTTCTCTTTGCCTTGGTGGGTGCTACTCCTAATGGTTCAATTTTTACTACT
TTATATTTATATAATTCACTTCTCCAATTGTCCCTCATATCTCCTCCTTATGGTGTTTTACTAAACTTTT
CCATGTTCTAATCCTCATCCTGTCTACTTGCCACACAATCATCACCTGCCATCTGTTTTCCATAATCCCT
AATGATCTTTGCTTTTCTTCTTGGCACTACTTTTATGTCACTATTATCTTGTATTACTACTGCCCCTTCA
CCTTTCCAGAGGAGCTTTGCTGGTCCTTTCCAAAGTGGATTTCTGCTGTCCCTGTAATAAACCCGAAAAT
TTTGAATTTTTGTAATTTGTTTTTGTAATTCTTTAGTTTGTATGTCTGTTGCTATTATGTCTACTATTCT
TTCCCCTGCACTGTACCCCCCAATCCCCCCTTTTCTTTTAAAATTGTGGATGAATACTGCCATTTGTACT
GCTGTCTTAAGATGTTCAGCCTGATCTCTTACCTGTCCTATAATTTTCTTTAATTCTTTATTCATAGATT
CTACTACTCCTTGACTTTGGGGATTGTAGGGAATTTCCAGGTCTGAAGATCCTGCTGCTTGCTGTGCTTT
TTTCTTACTTTTGTTTTGCTCTTCCTCTATCTTGTCTAAAGCTTCCTTGGTGTCTTTTATCTCTATCCTT
TGATGCACACAATAGAGGGTTGCTACTGTATTATATAATGATCTAAGTTCTTCTGATCCTGTCTGAAGGG
ATGGTTGTAGCTGTCCCAGTATTTGTCTACAGCCTTCTGATGTTTCTAACAGGCCAGTATTAACTGCGAA
TCGTTCTAGCTCCCTGCTTGCCCATACTATATGTTTTAATTTATATTTTTTCTTTCCCCCTGGCCTTAAC
CGAATTTTTTCCCATCGCGATCTAATTCTCCCCCGCTTAATACTGACGCTCTCGCACCCATCTCTCTCCT
TCTAGCCTCCGCTAGTCAAAATTTTTGGCGTACTCACCAGTCGCCGCCCCTCGCCTCTTGCCGTGCGCGC
TTCAGCAAGCCGAGTCCTGCGTCGAGAGAGCTCCTCTGGTTTCCCTTTCGCTTTCAAGTCCCTGTTCGGG
CGCCACTGCTAGAGATTTTCCACACTGACTAAAAGGGTCTGAGGGATCTCTAGTTACCAGAGTCACACAA
CAGACGGGCACACACTACTTGAAGCACTCAAGGCAAGCTTTATTGAGGCTTAAGCAGTGGGTTCCCTAGT
TAGCCAGAGAGCTCCCAGGCTCAGATCTGGTCTAACCAGAGAGACCCAGTACAGGCAAAAAGCAGCTGCT
TATATGCAGGATCTGAGGGCTCGCCACTCCCCAGTCCCGCCCAGGCCACGCCTCCCATGGTAATAGCGAT
GACTAATACGTAGATGTACTGCCAAGTAGGAAAGTCCCATAAGGTCATGTACTGGGCATAATGCCAGGCG
GGCCATTTACCGTCATTGACGTCAATAGGGGGCGTACTTGGCATATGATACACTTGATGTACTGCCAAGT
GGGCAGTTTACCGTAAATACTCCACCCATTGACGTCAATGGAAAGTCCCTATTGGCGTTACTATGGGAAC
ATACGTCATTATTGACGTCAATGGGCGGGGGTCGTTGGGCGGTCAGCCAGGCGGGCCATTTACCGTAAGT
TATGTAACGCGGAACTCCATATATGGGCTATGAACTAATGACCCCGTAATTGATTACTATTAATAACTAG
TCAATAATCAATGTCGACCCAGGTGGCACTTTTCGGGGAAATGTGCGCGGAACCCCTATTTGTTTATTTT
TCTAAATACATTCAAATATGTATCCGCTCATGAGACAATAACCCTGATAAATGCTTCAATAATATTGAAA
AAGGAAGAGTATGAGTATTCAACATTTCCGTGTCGCCCTTATTCCCTTTTTTGCGGCATTTTGCCTTCCT
GTTTTTGCTCACCCAGAAACGCTGGTGAAAGTAAAAGATGCTGAAGATCAGTTGGGTGCACGAGTGGGTT
ACATCGAACTGGATCTCAACAGCGGTAAGATCCTTGAGAGTTTTCGCCCCGAAGAACGTTTTCCAATGAT
GAGCACTTTTAAAGTTCTGCTATGTGGCGCGGTATTATCCCGTATTGACGCCGGGCAAGAGCAACTCGGT
CGCCGCATACACTATTCTCAGAATGACTTGGTTGAGTACTCACCAGTCACAGAAAAGCATCTTACGGATG
GCATGACAGTAAGAGAATTATGCAGTGCTGCCATAACCATGAGTGATAACACTGCGGCCAACTTACTTCT
GACAACGATCGGAGGACCGAAGGAGCTAACCGCTTTTTTGCACAACATGGGGGATCATGTAACTCGCCTT
GATCGTTGGGAACCGGAGCTGAATGAAGCCATACCAAACGACGAGCGTGACACCACGATGCCTGTAGCAA
TGGCAACAACGTTGCGCAAACTATTAACTGGCGAACTACTTACTCTAGCTTCCCGGCAACAATTAATAGA
CTGGATGGAGGCGGATAAAGTTGCAGGACCACTTCTGCGCTCGGCCCTTCCGGCTGGCTGGTTTATTGCT
GATAAATCTGGAGCCGGTGAGCGTGGGTCTCGCGGTATCATTGCAGCACTGGGGCCAGATGGTAAGCCCT
CCCGTATCGTAGTTATCTACACGACGGGGAGTCAGGCAACTATGGATGAACGAAATAGACAGATCGCTGA
GATAGGTGCCTCACTGATTAAGCATTGGTAACTGTCAGACCAAGTTTACTCATATATACTTTAGATTGAT
TTAAAACTTCATTTTTAATTTAAAAGGATCTAGGTGAAGATCCTTTTTGATAATCTCATGACCAAAATCC
CTTAACGTGAGTTTTCGTTCCACTGAGCGTCAGACCCCGTAGAAAAGATCAAAGGATCTTCTTGAGATCC
TTTTTTTCTGCGCGTAATCTGCTGCTTGCAAACAAAAAAACCACCGCTACCAGCGGTGGTTTGTTTGCCG
GATCAAGAGCTACCAACTCTTTTTCCGAAGGTAACTGGCTTCAGCAGAGCGCAGATACCAAATACTGTTC
TTCTAGTGTAGCCGTAGTTAGGCCACCACTTCAAGAACTCTGTAGCACCGCCTACATACCTCGCTCTGCT
AATCCTGTTACCAGTGGCTGCTGCCAGTGGCGATAAGTCGTGTCTTACCGGGTTGGACTCAAGACGATAG
TTACCGGATAAGGCGCAGCGGTCGGGCTGAACGGGGGGTTCGTGCACACAGCCCAGCTTGGAGCGAACGA
CCTACACCGAACTGAGATACCTACAGCGTGAGCTATGAGAAAGCGCCACGCTTCCCGAAGGGAGAAAGGC
GGACAGGTATCCGGTAAGCGGCAGGGTCGGAACAGGAGAGCGCACGAGGGAGCTTCCAGGGGGAAACGCC
TGGTATCTTTATAGTCCTGTCGGGTTTCGCCACCTCTGACTTGAGCGTCGATTTTTGTGATGCTCGTCAG
GGGGGCGGAGCCTATGGAAAAACGCCAGCAACGCGGCCTTTTTACGGTTCCTGGCCTTTTGCTGGCCTTT
TGCTCACATGTTCTTTCCTGCGTTATCCCCTGATTCTGTGGATAACCGTATTACCGCCTTTGAGTGAGCT
GATACCGCTCGCCGCAGCCGAACGACCGAGCGCAGCGAGTCAGTGAGCGAGGAAGCGGAAGAGCGCCCAA
TACGCAAACCGCCTCTCCCCGCGCGTTGGCCGATTCATTAATGCAGCGGATCCAGACATGATAAGATACA
TTGATGAGTTTGGACAAACCACAACTAGAATGCAGTGAAAAAAATGCTTTATTTGTGAAATTTGTGATGC
TATTGCTTTATTTGTAACCATTATAAGCTGCAATAAACAAGTTAGCTTTTTGCAAAAGCCTAGGCCTCCA
AAAAAGCCTCCTCACTACTTCTGGAATAGCTCAGAGGCCGAGGCGGCCTCGGCCTCTGCATAAATAAAAA
AAATTAGTCAGCCATGGGGCGGAGAATGGGCGGAACTGGGCGGAGTTAGGGGCGGGATGGGCGGAGTTAG
GGGCGGGACTATGGTTGCTGACTAATTGAGATGCGGATCCGCTGGCACGACAGGTTTCCCGACTGGAAAG
CGGGCAGTGAGCGCAACGCAATTAATGTGAGTTAGCTCACTCATTAGGCACCCCAGGCTTTACACTTTAT
GCTTCCGGCTCGTATGTTGTGTGGAATTGTGAGCGGATAACAATTTCACACAGGAAACAGCTATGACCAT
GATTACGCCAAGCTTGGGCTGCAGGTCGAGGGATCTCCATAAGAGAAGAGGGACAGCTATGACTGGGAGT
AGTCAGGAGAGGAGGAAAAATCTGGCTAGTAAAACATGTAAGGAAAATTTTAGGGATGTTAAAGAAAAAA
ATAACACAAAACAAAATAT
